>Addgene plasmid #195445 | pMN-317 | addgene full sequence | sequence record 384847 | Addgene NGS Result
CGATACCGTCGACCTCGAGGGAATTAATTCGAGCTCGGTACCTTTAAGACCAATGACTTACAAGGCAGCT
GTAGATCTTAGCCACTTTTTAAAAGAAAAGGGGGGACTGGAAGGGCTAATTCACTCCCAACGAAGACAAG
ATCTGCTTTTTGCTTGTACTGGGTCTCTCTGGTTAGACCAGATCTGAGCCTGGGAGCTCTCTGGCTAACT
AGGGAACCCACTGCTTAAGCCTCAATAAAGCTTGCCTTGAGTGCTTCAAGTAGTGTGTGCCCGTCTGTTG
TGTGACTCTGGTAACTAGAGATCCCTCAGACCCTTTTAGTCAGTGTGGAAAATCTCTAGCAGCATCTAGA
ATTAATTCCGTGTATTCTATAGTGTCACCTAAATCGTATGTGTATGATACATAAGGTTATGTATTAATTG
TAGCCGCGTTCTAACGACAATATGTACAAGCCTAATTGTGTAGCATCTGGCTTACTGAAGCAGACCCTAT
CATCTCTCTCGTAAACTGCCGTCAGAGTCGGTTTGGTTGGACGAACCTTCTGAGTTTCTGGTAACGCCGT
CCCGCACCCGGAAATGGTCAGCGAACCAATCAGCAGGGTCATCGCTAGCCAGATCCTCTACGCCGGACGC
ATCGTGGCCGGCATCACCGGCGCCACAGGTGCGGTTGCTGGCGCCTATATCGCCGACATCACCGATGGGG
AAGATCGGGCTCGCCACTTCGGGCTCATGAGCGCTTGTTTCGGCGTGGGTATGGTGGCAGGCCCCGTGGC
CGGGGGACTGTTGGGCGCCATCTCCTTGCATGCACCATTCCTTGCGGCGGCGGTGCTCAACGGCCTCAAC
CTACTACTGGGCTGCTTCCTAATGCAGGAGTCGCATAAGGGAGAGCGTCGAATGGTGCACTCTCAGTACA
ATCTGCTCTGATGCCGCATAGTTAAGCCAGCCCCGACACCCGCCAACACCCGCTGACGCGCCCTGACGGG
CTTGTCTGCTCCCGGCATCCGCTTACAGACAAGCTGTGACCGTCTCCGGGAGCTGCATGTGTCAGAGGTT
TTCACCGTCATCACCGAAACGCGCGAGACGAAAGGGCCTCGTGATACGCCTATTTTTATAGGTTAATGTC
ATGATAATAATGGTTTCTTAGACGTCAGGTGGCACTTTTCGGGGAAATGTGCGCGGAACCCCTATTTGTT
TATTTTTCTAAATACATTCAAATATGTATCCGCTCATGAGACAATAACCCTGATAAATGCTTCAATAATA
TTGAAAAAGGAAGAGTATGAGTATTCAACATTTCCGTGTCGCCCTTATTCCCTTTTTTGCGGCATTTTGC
CTTCCTGTTTTTGCTCACCCAGAAACGCTGGTGAAAGTAAAAGATGCTGAAGATCAGTTGGGTGCACGAG
TGGGTTACATCGAACTGGATCTCAACAGCGGTAAGATCCTTGAGAGTTTTCGCCCCGAAGAACGTTTTCC
AATGATGAGCACTTTTAAAGTTCTGCTATGTGGCGCGGTATTATCCCGTATTGACGCCGGGCAAGAGCAA
CTCGGTCGCCGCATACACTATTCTCAGAATGACTTGGTTGAGTACTCACCAGTCACAGAAAAGCATCTTA
CGGATGGCATGACAGTAAGAGAATTATGCAGTGCTGCCATAACCATGAGTGATAACACTGCGGCCAACTT
ACTTCTGACAACGATCGGAGGACCGAAGGAGCTAACCGCTTTTTTGCACAACATGGGGGATCATGTAACT
CGCCTTGATCGTTGGGAACCGGAGCTGAATGAAGCCATACCAAACGACGAGCGTGACACCACGATGCCTG
TAGCAATGGCAACAACGTTGCGCAAACTATTAACTGGCGAACTACTTACTCTAGCTTCCCGGCAACAATT
AATAGACTGGATGGAGGCGGATAAAGTTGCAGGACCACTTCTGCGCTCGGCCCTTCCGGCTGGCTGGTTT
ATTGCTGATAAATCTGGAGCCGGTGAGCGTGGGTCTCGCGGTATCATTGCAGCACTGGGGCCAGATGGTA
AGCCCTCCCGTATCGTAGTTATCTACACGACGGGGAGTCAGGCAACTATGGATGAACGAAATAGACAGAT
CGCTGAGATAGGTGCCTCACTGATTAAGCATTGGTAACTGTCAGACCAAGTTTACTCATATATACTTTAG
ATTGATTTAAAACTTCATTTTTAATTTAAAAGGATCTAGGTGAAGATCCTTTTTGATAATCTCATGACCA
AAATCCCTTAACGTGAGTTTTCGTTCCACTGAGCGTCAGACCCCGTAGAAAAGATCAAAGGATCTTCTTG
AGATCCTTTTTTTCTGCGCGTAATCTGCTGCTTGCAAACAAAAAAACCACCGCTACCAGCGGTGGTTTGT
TTGCCGGATCAAGAGCTACCAACTCTTTTTCCGAAGGTAACTGGCTTCAGCAGAGCGCAGATACCAAATA
CTGTTCTTCTAGTGTAGCCGTAGTTAGGCCACCACTTCAAGAACTCTGTAGCACCGCCTACATACCTCGC
TCTGCTAATCCTGTTACCAGTGGCTGCTGCCAGTGGCGATAAGTCGTGTCTTACCGGGTTGGACTCAAGA
CGATAGTTACCGGATAAGGCGCAGCGGTCGGGCTGAACGGGGGGTTCGTGCACACAGCCCAGCTTGGAGC
GAACGACCTACACCGAACTGAGATACCTACAGCGTGAGCTATGAGAAAGCGCCACGCTTCCCGAAGGGAG
AAAGGCGGACAGGTATCCGGTAAGCGGCAGGGTCGGAACAGGAGAGCGCACGAGGGAGCTTCCAGGGGGA
AACGCCTGGTATCTTTATAGTCCTGTCGGGTTTCGCCACCTCTGACTTGAGCGTCGATTTTTGTGATGCT
CGTCAGGGGGGCGGAGCCTATGGAAAAACGCCAGCAACGCGGCCTTTTTACGGTTCCTGGCCTTTTGCTG
GCCTTTTGCTCACATGTTCTTTCCTGCGTTATCCCCTGATTCTGTGGATAACCGTATTACCGCCTTTGAG
TGAGCTGATACCGCTCGCCGCAGCCGAACGACCGAGCGCAGCGAGTCAGTGAGCGAGGAAGCGGAAGAGC
GCCCAATACGCAAACCGCCTCTCCCCGCGCGTTGGCCGATTCATTAATGCAGCTGTGGAATGTGTGTCAG
TTAGGGTGTGGAAAGTCCCCAGGCTCCCCAGCAGGCAGAAGTATGCAAAGCATGCATCTCAATTAGTCAG
CAACCAGGTGTGGAAAGTCCCCAGGCTCCCCAGCAGGCAGAAGTATGCAAAGCATGCATCTCAATTAGTC
AGCAACCATAGTCCCGCCCCTAACTCCGCCCATCCCGCCCCTAACTCCGCCCAGTTCCGCCCATTCTCCG
CCCCATGGCTGACTAATTTTTTTTATTTATGCAGAGGCCGAGGCCGCCTCGGCCTCTGAGCTATTCCAGA
AGTAGTGAGGAGGCTTTTTTGGAGGCCTAGGCTTTTGCAAAAAGCTTGGACACAAGACAGGCTTGCGAGA
TATGTTTGAGAATACCACTTTATCCCGCGTCAGGGAGAGGCAGTGCGTAAAAAGACGCGGACTCATGTGA
AATACTGGTTTTTAGTGCGCCAGATCTCTATAATCTCGCGCAACCTATTTTCCCCTCGAACACTTTTTAA
GCCGTAGATAAACAGGCTGGGACACTTCACATGAGCGAAAAATACATCGTCACCTGGGACATGTTGCAGA
TCCATGCACGTAAACTCGCAAGCCGACTGATGCCTTCTGAACAATGGAAAGGCATTATTGCCGTAAGCCG
TGGCGGTCTGTACCGGGTGCGTTACTGGCGCGTGAACTGGGTATTCGTCATGTCGATACCGTTTGTATTT
CCAGCTACGATCACGACAACCAGCGCGAGCTTAAAGTGCTGAAACGCGCAGAAGGCGATGGCGAAGGCTT
CATCGTTATTGATGACCTGGTGGATACCGGTGGTACTGCGGTTGCGATTCGTGAAATGTATCCAAAAGCG
CACTTTGTCACCATCTTCGCAAAACCGGCTGGTCGTCCGCTGGTTGATGACTATGTTGTTGATATCCCGC
AAGATACCTGGATTGAACAGCCGTGGGATATGGGCGTCGTATTCGTCCCGCCAATCTCCGGTCGCTAATC
TTTTCAACGCCTGGCACTGCCGGGCGTTGTTCTTTTTAACTTCAGGCGGGTTACAATAGTTTCCAGTAAG
TATTCTGGAGGCTGCATCCATGACACAGGCAAACCTGAGCGAAACCCTGTTCAAACCCCGCTTTAAACAT
CCTGAAACCTCGACGCTAGTCCGCCGCTTTAATCACGGCGCACAACCGCCTGTGCAGTCGGCCCTTGATG
GTAAAACCATCCCTCACTGGTATCGCATGATTAACCGTCTGATGTGGATCTGGCGCGGCATTGACCCACG
CGAAATCCTCGACGTCCAGGCACGTATTGTGATGAGCGATGCCGAACGTACCGACGATGATTTATACGAT
ACGGTGATTGGCTACCGTGGCGGCAACTGGATTTATGAGTGGGCCCCGGATCTTTGTGAAGGAACCTTAC
TTCTGTGGTGTGACATAATTGGACAAACTACCTACAGAGATTTAAAGCTCTAAGGTAAATATAAAATTTT
TAAGTGTATAATGTGTTAAACTACTGATTCTAATTGTTTGTGTATTTTAGATTCCAACCTATGGAACTGA
TGAATGGGAGCAGTGGTGGAATGCCTTTAATGAGGAAAACCTGTTTTGCTCAGAAGAAATGCCATCTAGT
GATGATGAGGCTACTGCTGACTCTCAACATTCTACTCCTCCAAAAAAGAAGAGAAAGGTAGAAGACCCCA
AGGACTTTCCTTCAGAATTGCTAAGTTTTTTGAGTCATGCTGTGTTTAGTAATAGAACTCTTGCTTGCTT
TGCTATTTACACCACAAAGGAAAAAGCTGCACTGCTATACAAGAAAATTATGGAAAAATATTCTGTAACC
TTTATAAGTAGGCATAACAGTTATAATCATAACATACTGTTTTTTCTTACTCCACACAGGCATAGAGTGT
CTGCTATTAATAACTATGCTCAAAAATTGTGTACCTTTAGCTTTTTAATTTGTAAAGGGGTTAATAAGGA
ATATTTGATGTATAGTGCCTTGACTAGAGATCATAATCAGCCATACCACATTTGTAGAGGTTTTACTTGC
TTTAAAAAACCTCCCACACCTCCCCCTGAACCTGAAACATAAAATGAATGCAATTGTTGTTGTTAACTTG
TTTATTGCAGCTTATAATGGTTACAAATAAAGCAATAGCATCACAAATTTCACAAATAAAGCATTTTTTT
CACTGCATTCTAGTTGTGGTTTGTCCAAACTCATCAATGTATCTTATCATGTCTGGATCAACTGGATAAC
TCAAGCTAACCAAAATCATCCCAAACTTCCCACCCCATACCCTATTACCACTGCCAATTACCTGTGGTTT
CATTTACTCTAAACCTGTGATTCCTCTGAATTATTTTCATTTTAAAGAAATTGTATTTGTTAAATATGTA
CTACAAACTTAGTAGTTGGAAGGGCTAATTCACTCCCAAAGAAGACAAGATATCCTTGATCTGTGGATCT
ACCACACACAAGGCTACTTCCCTGATTAGCAGAACTACACACCAGGGCCAGGGGTCAGATATCCACTGAC
CTTTGGATGGTGCTACAAGCTAGTACCAGTTGAGCCAGATAAGGTAGAAGAGGCCAATAAAGGAGAGAAC
ACCAGCTTGTTACACCCTGTGAGCCTGCATGGGATGGATGACCCGGAGAGAGAAGTGTTAGAGTGGAGGT
TTGACAGCCGCCTAGCATTTCATCACGTGGCCCGAGAGCTGCATCCGGAGTACTTCAAGAACTGCTGATA
TCGAGCTTGCTACAAGGGACTTTCCGCTGGGGACTTTCCAGGGAGGCGTGGCCTGGGCGGGACTGGGGAG
TGGCGAGCCCTCAGATCCTGCATATAAGCAGCTGCTTTTTGCCTGTACTGGGTCTCTCTGGTTAGACCAG
ATCTGAGCCTGGGAGCTCTCTGGCTAACTAGGGAACCCACTGCTTAAGCCTCAATAAAGCTTGCCTTGAG
TGCTTCAAGTAGTGTGTGCCCGTCTGTTGTGTGACTCTGGTAACTAGAGATCCCTCAGACCCTTTTAGTC
AGTGTGGAAAATCTCTAGCAGTGGCGCCCGAACAGGGACTTGAAAGCGAAAGGGAAACCAGAGGAGCTCT
CTCGACGCAGGACTCGGCTTGCTGAAGCGCGCACGGCAAGAGGCGAGGGGCGGCGACTGGTGAGTACGCC
AAAAATTTTGACTAGCGGAGGCTAGAAGGAGAGAGATGGGTGCGAGAGCGTCAGTATTAAGCGGGGGAGA
ATTAGATCGCGATGGGAAAAAATTCGGTTAAGGCCAGGGGGAAAGAAAAAATATAAATTAAAACATATAG
TATGGGCAAGCAGGGAGCTAGAACGATTCGCAGTTAATCCTGGCCTGTTAGAAACATCAGAAGGCTGTAG
ACAAATACTGGGACAGCTACAACCATCCCTTCAGACAGGATCAGAAGAACTTAGATCATTATATAATACA
GTAGCAACCCTCTATTGTGTGCATCAAAGGATAGAGATAAAAGACACCAAGGAAGCTTTAGACAAGATAG
AGGAAGAGCAAAACAAAAGTAAGACCACCGCACAGCAAGCGGCCGGCCGCTGATCTTCAGACCTGGAGGA
GGAGATATGAGGGACAATTGGAGAAGTGAATTATATAAATATAAAGTAGTAAAAATTGAACCATTAGGAG
TAGCACCCACCAAGGCAAAGAGAAGAGTGGTGCAGAGAGAAAAAAGAGCAGTGGGAATAGGAGCTTTGTT
CCTTGGGTTCTTGGGAGCAGCAGGAAGCACTATGGGCGCAGCGTCAATGACGCTGACGGTACAGGCCAGA
CAATTATTGTCTGGTATAGTGCAGCAGCAGAACAATTTGCTGAGGGCTATTGAGGCGCAACAGCATCTGT
TGCAACTCACAGTCTGGGGCATCAAGCAGCTCCAGGCAAGAATCCTGGCTGTGGAAAGATACCTAAAGGA
TCAACAGCTCCTGGGGATTTGGGGTTGCTCTGGAAAACTCATTTGCACCACTGCTGTGCCTTGGAATGCT
AGTTGGAGTAATAAATCTCTGGAACAGATTTGGAATCACACGACCTGGATGGAGTGGGACAGAGAAATTA
ACAATTACACAAGCTTAATACACTCCTTAATTGAAGAATCGCAAAACCAGCAAGAAAAGAATGAACAAGA
ATTATTGGAATTAGATAAATGGGCAAGTTTGTGGAATTGGTTTAACATAACAAATTGGCTGTGGTATATA
AAATTATTCATAATGATAGTAGGAGGCTTGGTAGGTTTAAGAATAGTTTTTGCTGTACTTTCTATAGTGA
ATAGAGTTAGGCAGGGATATTCACCATTATCGTTTCAGACCCACCTCCCAACCCCGAGGGGACCCGACAG
GCCCGAAGGAATAGAAGAAGAAGGTGGAGAGAGAGACAGAGACAGATCCATTCGATTAGTGAACGGATCT
CGACGGTATCGCCAAATGGCAGTATTCATCCACAATTTTAAAAGAAAAGGGGGGATTGGGGGGTACAGTG
CAGGGGAAAGAATAGTAGACATAATAGCAACAGACATACAAACTAAAGAATTACAAAAACAAATTACAAA
AATTCAAAATTTTCGGGTTTATTACAGGGACAGCAGAGATCCAGTTTGGATCGATAAGCTTGATATCGAA
TTCCGGGTTTCGTAACAATCGCATGAGGATTCGCAACGCCTTAGACGTCGAAGTAGCCGTAGTCCCGTCT
CAGTAAAGGTAGACGTCGAAGTAGCCGTAGAATCGGACTGCCTTCGTAAGACGTCGAAGTAGCCGTAGGT
ATCAGTCGCCTCGGAAAGACGTCGAAGTAGCCGTAGATTCGTAAGAGGCTCACTCTCCCTTACACGGAGT
GGATAGGATCCTCTAGAGGGTATATAATGGGGGCCACTAGTCTACTACCAGAGCTCATCGCTAGCGCTAC
CGGATCGCCACCATGGTGAGCAAGGGCGAGGAGGATAACATGGCCATCATCAAGGAGTTCATGCGCTTCA
AGGTGCACATGGAGGGCTCCGTGAACGGCCACGAGTTCGAGATCGAGGGCGAGGGCGAGGGCCGCCCCTA
CGAGGGCACCCAGACCGCCAAGCTGAAGGTGACCAAGGGTGGCCCCCTGCCCTTCGCCTGGGACATCCTG
TCCCCTCAGTTCATGTACGGCTCCAAGGCCTACGTGAAGCACCCCGCCGACATCCCCGACTACTTGAAGC
TGTCCTTCCCCGAGGGCTTCAAGTGGGAGCGCGTGATGAACTTCGAGGACGGCGGCGTGGTGACCGTGAC
CCAGGACTCCTCCCTGCAGGACGGCGAGTTCATCTACAAGGTGAAGCTGCGCGGCACCAACTTCCCCTCC
GACGGCCCCGTAATGCAGAAGAAGACCATGGGCTGGCAGGCCTCCTCCGAGCGGATGTACCCCGAGGACG
GCGCCCTGAAGGGCGAGATCAAGCAGAGGCTGAAGCTGAAGGACGGCGGCCACTACGACGCTGAGGTCAA
GACCACCTACAAGGCCAAGAAGCCCGTGCAGCTGCCCGGCGCCTACAACGTCAACATCAAGTTGGACATC
ACCTCCCACAACGAGGACTACACCATCGTGGAACAGTACGAACGCGCCGAGGGCCGCCACTCCACCGGCG
GCATGGACGAGCTGTACAAGTAAAGCGGCCGCGACTCTAGAGTCGACCTGCAGGCATGCAAGCTTGATAT
CAAGCTTATCGATAATCAACCTCTGGATTACAAAATTTGTGAAAGATTGACTGGTATTCTTAACTATGTT
GCTCCTTTTACGCTATGTGGATACGCTGCTTTAATGCCTTTGTATCATGCTATTGCTTCCCGTATGGCTT
TCATTTTCTCCTCCTTGTATAAATCCTGGTTGCTGTCTCTTTATGAGGAGTTGTGGCCCGTTGTCAGGCA
ACGTGGCGTGGTGTGCACTGTGTTTGCTGACGCAACCCCCACTGGTTGGGGCATTGCCACCACCTGTCAG
CTCCTTTCCGGGACTTTCGCTTTCCCCCTCCCTATTGCCACGGCGGAACTCATCGCCGCCTGCCTTGCCC
GCTGCTGGACAGGGGCTCGGCTGTTGGGCACTGACAATTCCGTGGTGTTGTCGGGGAAATCATCGTCCTT
TCCTTGGCTGCTCGCCTGTGTTGCCACCTGGATTCTGCGCGGGACGTCCTTCTGCTACGTCCCTTCGGCC
CTCAATCCAGCGGACCTTCCTTCCCGCGGCCTGCTGCCGGCTCTGCGGCCTCTTCCGCGTCTTCGCCTTC
GCCCTCAGACGAGTCGGATCTCCCTTTGGGCCGCCTCCCCGCAT
Features (pLannotate 1.2.2; 33 found; start..end, strand, type, name):
     38..106     +  CDS            nef (fragment): NEF_HV1Z2 - Experimental evidence at protein level: Swiss-Prot protein existence level 1. Extracellular Nef protein targets CD4(+) T-lymphocytes for apoptosis by interacting with CXCR4 surface receptors. From Human immunodeficiency virus type 1 group M subtype D (isolate Z2/CDC-Z34) (HIV-1).
    108..341     +  LTR            3' LTR (ΔU3): self-inactivating 3' long terminal repeat (LTR) from HIV-1
    366..384     -  promoter       SP6 promoter: promoter for bacteriophage SP6 RNA polymerase
    612..891     +  CDS            TcR (fragment): tetracycline efflux protein; tet; confers resistance to tetracycline
    892..940     -  misc_feature   bom (fragment): basis of mobility region from pBR322
   1042..1077    -  CDS            rop (fragment): Rop protein, which maintains plasmids at low copy number; rop
   1172..1276    +  promoter       AmpR promoter: bla
   1277..2137    +  CDS            AmpR: β-lactamase; bla; confers resistance to ampicillin, carbenicillin, and related antibiotics
   2308..2896    +  rep_origin     ori: high-copy-number ColE1/pMB1/pBR322/pUC origin of replication
   3079..3135    +  CDS            lacI (fragment): lac repressor; lacI; The lac repressor binds to the lac operator to inhibit transcription in E. coli. This inhibition can be relieved by adding lactose or isopropyl-β-D-thiogalactopyranoside (IPTG).
   3142..3471    +  promoter       SV40 promoter: SV40 enhancer and early promoter
   3671..3790    +  CDS            gpt (fragment): XGPT_ECOLI - Also known as gpp, gxu. Experimental evidence at protein level: Swiss-Prot protein existence level 1. Purine salvage pathway enzyme that catalyzes the transfer of the ribosyl-5-phosphate group from 5-phospho-alpha-D-ribose 1- diphosphate (PRPP) to the N9 position of the 6-oxopurines guanine and xanthine to form the corresponding ribonucleotides GMP (guanosine 5'- monophosphate) and XMP (xanthosine 5'-monophosphate), with the release of PPi. To a lesser extent, also acts on hypoxanthine (PubMed:9100006, PubMed:3886014). Does not ribophosphorylate adenine (PubMed:3886014). From Esch
   3790..4125    +  CDS            gpt (fragment): XGPT_ECOLI - Also known as gpp, gxu. Experimental evidence at protein level: Swiss-Prot protein existence level 1. Purine salvage pathway enzyme that catalyzes the transfer of the ribosyl-5-phosphate group from 5-phospho-alpha-D-ribose 1- diphosphate (PRPP) to the N9 position of the 6-oxopurines guanine and xanthine to form the corresponding ribonucleotides GMP (guanosine 5'- monophosphate) and XMP (xanthosine 5'-monophosphate), with the release of PPi. To a lesser extent, also acts on hypoxanthine (PubMed:9100006, PubMed:3886014). Does not ribophosphorylate adenine (PubMed:3886014). From Esch
   4220..4525    +  CDS            frsA (fragment): FRSA_ECOLI - Also known as yafA. Experimental evidence at protein level: Swiss-Prot protein existence level 1. Catalyzes the hydrolysis of esters (PubMed:15808744). Displays esterase activity toward pNP-butyrate (PubMed:15808744). May stimulate mixed-acid fermentation by acting as a fermentation/respiration switch that down-regulates respiration and up- regulates fermentation rates (PubMed:15169777). From Escherichia coli (strain K12).
   4529..4603    +  CDS            small t antigen (fragment): SV40 (simian virus 40) small t antigen
   4605..4670    +  intron         small t intron: SV40 (simian virus 40) small t antigen intron
   4800..4820    +  CDS            SV40 NLS: nuclear localization signal of SV40 (simian virus 40) large T antigen
   5139..5222    +  CDS            large T antigen (fragment): large T antigen from SV40 (simian virus 40)
   5245..5379    +  polyA_signal   SV40 poly(A) signal: SV40 polyadenylation signal
   5546..5875    +  CDS            nef (fragment): NEF_HV1BR - Experimental evidence at protein level: Swiss-Prot protein existence level 1. Extracellular Nef protein targets CD4(+) T-lymphocytes for apoptosis by interacting with CXCR4 surface receptors (PubMed:14990729). From Human immunodeficiency virus type 1 group M subtype B (isolate BRU/LAI) (HIV-1).
   5923..6180    +  LTR            5' LTR (truncated): truncated 5' long terminal repeat (LTR) from HIV-1
   6227..6352    +  misc_feature   HIV-1 Ψ: packaging signal of human immunodeficiency virus type 1
   6336..6674    +  CDS            HIV-1 gag (fragment): gag protein from human immunodeficiency virus 1; gag
   6849..7082    +  misc_feature   RRE: The Rev response element (RRE) of HIV-1 allows for Rev-dependent mRNA export from the nucleus to the cytoplasm.
   7459..7559    +  CDS            Rev (fragment): human immunodeficiency virus 1 (HIV-1) Rev protein; rev; enhances nuclear export of unspliced and incompletely spliced viral mRNAs
   7596..7713    +  misc_feature   cPPT/CTS: central polypurine tract and central termination sequence of HIV-1
   7750..7774    -  misc_feature   MCS (fragment): pBluescript multiple cloning site
   7994..8010    +  promoter       minP (fragment): minimal TATA-box promoter with low basal activity
   8063..8772    +  CDS            mCherry (fragment): monomeric derivative of DsRed fluorescent protein (Shaner et al., 2004) mammalian codon-optimized
   8785..8815    +  misc_feature   MCS (fragment): pUC18/19 multiple cloning site
   8816..8834    +  misc_feature   MCS (fragment): pBluescript multiple cloning site
   8834..9422    +  misc_feature   WPRE: woodchuck hepatitis virus posttranscriptional regulatory element
   9423..21      +  misc_feature   MCS (fragment) (across the origin): pBluescript multiple cloning site
