[The description below was written by a language model from this plasmid's Addgene catalogue record and pLannotate feature annotations shown in this document.]
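Description:
pMN-317 is a lentiviral transfer plasmid built on the pHR backbone that carries an integratable mCherry reporter for the synthetic zinc finger transcription regulator (synZiFTR) based on zinc finger array ZF3. It is propagated in E. coli through a high-copy ColE1/pUC-type origin and selected with ampicillin via the bla gene. A recombination-tolerant growth strain is recorded, as is usual for plasmids with repeated LTR sequences. The annotated 9.4 kb sequence also shows backbone remnants typical of pHR vectors. These include an SV40 promoter followed by gpt fragments, SV40 small t intron and poly(A) sequences, and short pieces of TcR, rop, bom and lacI. None of these is part of the packaged payload.

The viral portion runs from a truncated HIV-1 5' LTR through the Ψ packaging signal with a partial gag sequence, the Rev response element and the cPPT/CTS, and it ends in a self-inactivating ΔU3 3' LTR. These elements allow the RNA genome to be packaged when helper functions are supplied in trans, exported in a Rev-dependent manner and integrated into target cells without an active viral promoter. Between the cPPT and the WPRE sits the synthetic insert: four ZF3 binding sites upstream of a ybTATA minimal promoter driving mCherry. The binding sites themselves are not annotated in the feature table, which detects only a short minimal TATA-box promoter match ahead of the mCherry coding sequence. The minimal promoter is expected to have low basal activity, so red fluorescence should report recruitment of a ZF3-based synthetic activator to the binding sites. The WPRE enhances expression of the transcript. No mammalian selection marker within the proviral region is recorded. The construct is suited to making stable reporter cells for testing ZF3 synZiFTR gene circuits in human cells.
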