Addgene plasmid #195445: pMN-317
Purpose: Lentiviral Integratable mCherry Reporter for synZiFTR ZF3
Depositing lab: Ahmad Khalil. Depositing organization: Boston University Main Campus. Publication: Multidimensional control of therapeutic human cell function with synthetic gene circuits. Li HS, Israni DV, Gagnon KA, Gan KA, Raymond MH, Sander JD, Roybal KT, Joung JK, Wong WW, Khalil AS. Science. 2022 Dec 16;378(6625):1227-1234. doi: 10.1126/science.ade0156. Epub 2022 Dec 15. PubMed 36520914.
Backbone
  Vector backbone: pHR
  Vector type: Mammalian Expression, Lentiviral
Growth in bacteria
  Bacterial resistance: Ampicillin, 100 μg/mL
  Growth temperature: 37°C
  Growth strain: NEB Stable
  Copy number: Unknown
Gene/Insert
  Gene/Insert name: 4X ZF3 BS - ybTATA - mCherry
  Species: Synthetic
  Cloning method: Gibson Cloning
Terms and licenses: Academic/Nonprofit Terms; Industry Terms: Not Available to Industry
How to cite: pMN-317 was a gift from Ahmad Khalil (Addgene plasmid # 195445 ; http://n2t.net/addgene:195445 ; RRID:Addgene_195445)
